Addgene plasmid #8834: pHPK1212
Depositing lab: David Waugh. Depositing organization: National Cancer Institute (NCI). Publication: Efficient site-specific processing of fusion proteins by tobacco vein mottling virus protease in vivo and in vitro. Nallamsetty S, Kapust RB, Tozser J, Cherry S, Tropea JE, Copeland TD, Waugh DS. Protein Expr Purif. 2004 Nov . 38(1):108-15. 10.1016/j.pep.2004.08.016 PubMed 15477088.
Backbone
  Vector backbone: pMal-C2
  Backbone manufacturer: New England Biolabs
  Backbone size w/o insert (bp): 6700
  Vector type: Bacterial Expression
Growth in bacteria
  Bacterial resistance: Ampicillin, 100 μg/mL
  Growth temperature: 37°C
  Growth strain: BL21(DE3)
  Growth instructions: Shifting the temperature from 37C to 30C during induction maximizes the yield of soluble MBP-TVMV protease fusion protein.
  Copy number: Low Copy
Gene/Insert
  Gene/Insert name: tobacco vein mottling virus protease, catalytic domain (alt name: TVMV protease)
  Species: tobacco vein mottling virus
  Insert size (bp): 700
  Tag / fusion protein: MBP (N terminal on insert)
  Cloning method: Gateway Cloning; 5′ cloning site N/A (Gateway) (not destroyed); 3′ cloning site N/A (Gateway) (not destroyed)
  Sequencing primers: 5′ N/A; 3′ M13-F20
Terms and licenses: Academic/Nonprofit Terms; Industry Terms: Not Available to Industry
Depositor comments: pHPK1212 overproduces the catalytic domain of tobbaco vein mottling virus (TVMV) protease fused to the C-terminus of E. coli maltose-binding protein. The specificity of TVMV protease is distinct from that of TEV protease. The canonical recognition site for TVMV protease is ETVRFQS, with cleavage occurring between Q and S. Shifting the temperature from 37C to 30C during induction maximizes the yield of soluble MBP-TVMV protease fusion protein. The TVMV protease open reading frame on pHPK1212 was constructed from synthetic oligonucleotides and has been codon-optimized for expression in E. coli.
How to cite: pHPK1212 was a gift from David Waugh (Addgene plasmid # 8834 ; http://n2t.net/addgene:8834 ; RRID:Addgene_8834)
