[The description below was written by a language model from this plasmid's Addgene catalogue record and pLannotate feature annotations shown in this document.]
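Description:
pHPK1212 is a bacterial expression plasmid built on the pMal-C2 backbone for overproducing the catalytic domain of tobacco vein mottling virus (TVMV) NIa protease in E. coli as a fusion to the C-terminus of maltose-binding protein (MBP). The full sequence record is about 7.3 kb. The plasmid is selected with ampicillin through the bla gene and replicates from a ColE1/pBR322-type origin. The adjacent bom region and rop gene are consistent with the low copy number given in the catalogue entry. An M13 phage origin is also present, which in principle allows single-stranded DNA production.

Expression is driven by the strong hybrid tac promoter under control of a lac operator. The plasmid carries its own lacI gene behind the up-mutated lacIq promoter, so transcription stays repressed until IPTG is added. The MBP coding sequence lacks a signal peptide, so the fusion remains in the cytosol. It is followed in frame by an attB1 site, the roughly 700 bp TVMV protease open reading frame and an attB2 site, reflecting insertion by Gateway recombination. A residual lacZα fragment and the rrnB T1 and T2 terminators lie downstream. According to the depositor, the protease gene was assembled from synthetic oligonucleotides and codon-optimized for E. coli.

The construct serves as a production source for TVMV protease, a site-specific reagent for removing affinity tags from fusion proteins, both in vitro and in vivo. Its recognition specificity differs from that of TEV protease, so the two enzymes can be used on distinct cleavage sites. MBP here acts as a solubility-enhancing partner and amylose-affinity handle.
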