Features (pLannotate 1.2.2; 21 found; start..end, strand, type, name):
      3..80      +  promoter       lacIq promoter: lacI (mutant); In the lacIq allele, a single base change in the promoter boosts expression of the lacI gene about 10-fold.
     81..1163    +  CDS            lacI: lac repressor; lacI; The lac repressor binds to the lac operator to inhibit transcription in E. coli. This inhibition can be relieved by adding lactose or isopropyl-β-D-thiogalactopyranoside (IPTG).
   1176..1197    +  protein_bind   CAP binding site: CAP binding activates transcription in the presence of cAMP. E. coli catabolite activator protein
   1216..1233    +  promoter       tet promoter (fragment): E. coli promoter for tetracycline efflux protein gene
   1406..1434    +  promoter       tac promoter: strong E. coli promoter; hybrid between the trp and lac UV5 promoters
   1442..1458    +  protein_bind   lac operator: The lac repressor binds to the lac operator to inhibit transcription in E. coli. This inhibition can be relieved by adding lactose or isopropyl-β-D-thiogalactopyranoside (IPTG). lac repressor encoded by lacI
   1528..2628    +  CDS            MBP: maltose binding protein from E. coli; malE (mutated); This version of the gene does not encode a signal sequence, so MBP will remain in the cytosol.
   2638..2662    +  protein_bind   attB1: mutant version of attB; recombination site for the Gateway® BP reaction BP Clonase™
   2662..3369    +  CDS            TVMV protease: tobacco vein mottling virus NIa protease (Nallamsetty et al., 2004)
   3372..3396    -  protein_bind   attB2: mutant version of attB; recombination site for the Gateway® BP reaction BP Clonase™
   3403..3557    +  CDS            lacZα (fragment): LacZα fragment of β-galactosidase; lacZ fragment
   3650..3765    +  ncRNA          5S rRNA: Accession: RF00001 - 5S ribosomal RNA
   3769..3855    +  terminator     rrnB T1 terminator: Escherichia coli rrnB; transcription terminator T1 from the E. coli rrnB gene
   3947..3974    +  terminator     rrnB T2 terminator: transcription terminator T2 from the E. coli rrnB gene
   3994..4085    +  promoter       AmpR promoter: bla
   4086..4946    +  CDS            AmpR: β-lactamase; bla; confers resistance to ampicillin, carbenicillin, and related antibiotics
   4988..5501    -  rep_origin     M13 ori (sequence partly withheld): M13 bacteriophage origin of replication; arrow indicates direction of (+) strand synthesis
   5612..6200    +  rep_origin     ori: high-copy-number ColE1/pMB1/pBR322/pUC origin of replication
   6386..6528    -  misc_feature   bom: basis of mobility region from pBR322
   6630..6821    -  CDS            rop: Rop protein, which maintains plasmids at low copy number; rop
   6825..7220    +  CDS            YPB1_ECOLX: Protein predicted: Swiss-Prot protein existence level 4. From Escherichia coli.
>Addgene plasmid #8834 | pHPK1212 | depositor full sequence | sequence record 6764 | Author sequence
CCGACACCATCGAATGGTGCAAAACCTTTCGCGGTATGGCATGATAGCGCCCGGAAGAGAGTCAATTCAG
GGTGGTGAATGTGAAACCAGTAACGTTATACGATGTCGCAGAGTATGCCGGTGTCTCTTATCAGACCGTT
TCCCGCGTGGTGAACCAGGCCAGCCACGTTTCTGCGAAAACGCGGGAAAAAGTGGAAGCGGCGATGGCGG
AGCTGAATTACATTCCCAACCGCGTGGCACAACAACTGGCGGGCAAACAGTCGTTGCTGATTGGCGTTGC
CACCTCCAGTCTGGCCCTGCACGCGCCGTCGCAAATTGTCGCGGCGATTAAATCTCGCGCCGATCAACTG
GGTGCCAGCGTGGTGGTGTCGATGGTAGAACGAAGCGGCGTCGAAGCCTGTAAAGCGGCGGTGCACAATC
TTCTCGCGCAACGCGTCAGTGGGCTGATCATTAACTATCCGCTGGATGACCAGGATGCCATTGCTGTGGA
AGCTGCCTGCACTAATGTTCCGGCGTTATTTCTTGATGTCTCTGACCAGACACCCATCAACAGTATTATT
TTCTCCCATGAAGACGGTACGCGACTGGGCGTGGAGCATCTGGTCGCATTGGGTCACCAGCAAATCGCGC
TGTTAGCGGGCCCATTAAGTTCTGTCTCGGCGCGTCTGCGTCTGGCTGGCTGGCATAAATATCTCACTCG
CAATCAAATTCAGCCGATAGCGGAACGGGAAGGCGACTGGAGTGCCATGTCCGGTTTTCAACAAACCATG
CAAATGCTGAATGAGGGCATCGTTCCCACTGCGATGCTGGTTGCCAACGATCAGATGGCGCTGGGCGCAA
TGCGCGCCATTACCGAGTCCGGGCTGCGCGTTGGTGCGGATATCTCGGTAGTGGGATACGACGATACCGA
AGACAGCTCATGTTATATCCCGCCGTTAACCACCATCAAACAGGATTTTCGCCTGCTGGGGCAAACCAGC
GTGGACCGCTTGCTGCAACTCTCTCAGGGCCAGGCGGTGAAGGGCAATCAGCTGTTGCCCGTCTCACTGG
TGAAAAGAAAAACCACCCTGGCGCCCAATACGCAAACCGCCTCTCCCCGCGCGTTGGCCGATTCATTAAT
GCAGCTGGCACGACAGGTTTCCCGACTGGAAAGCGGGCAGTGAGCGCAACGCAATTAATGTGAGTTAGCT
CACTCATTAGGCACAATTCTCATGTTTGACAGCTTATCATCGACTGCACGGTGCACCAATGCTTCTGGCG
TCAGGCAGCCATCGGAAGCTGTGGTATGGCTGTGCAGGTCGTAAATCACTGCATAATTCGTGTCGCTCAA
GGCGCACTCCCGTTCTGGATAATGTTTTTTGCGCCGACATCATAACGGTTCTGGCAAATATTCTGAAATG
AGCTGTTGACAATTAATCATCGGCTCGTATAATGTGTGGAATTGTGAGCGGATAACAATTTCACACAGGA
AACAGCCAGTCCGTTTAGGTGTTTTCACGAGCACTTCACCAACAAGGACCATAGCATATGAAAATCGAAG
AAGGTAAACTGGTAATCTGGATTAACGGCGATAAAGGCTATAACGGTCTCGCTGAAGTCGGTAAGAAATT
CGAGAAAGATACCGGAATTAAAGTCACCGTTGAGCATCCGGATAAACTGGAAGAGAAATTCCCACAGGTT
GCGGCAACTGGCGATGGCCCTGACATTATCTTCTGGGCACACGACCGCTTTGGTGGCTACGCTCAATCTG
GCCTGTTGGCTGAAATCACCCCGGACAAAGCGTTCCAGGACAAGCTGTATCCGTTTACCTGGGATGCCGT
ACGTTACAACGGCAAGCTGATTGCTTACCCGATCGCTGTTGAAGCGTTATCGCTGATTTATAACAAAGAT
CTGCTGCCGAACCCGCCAAAAACCTGGGAAGAGATCCCGGCGCTGGATAAAGAACTGAAAGCGAAAGGTA
AGAGCGCGCTGATGTTCAACCTGCAAGAACCGTACTTCACCTGGCCGCTGATTGCTGCTGACGGGGGTTA
TGCGTTCAAGTATGAAAACGGCAAGTACGACATTAAAGACGTGGGCGTGGATAACGCTGGCGCGAAAGCG
GGTCTGACCTTCCTGGTTGACCTGATTAAAAACAAACACATGAATGCAGACACCGATTACTCCATCGCAG
AAGCTGCCTTTAATAAAGGCGAAACAGCGATGACCATCAACGGCCCGTGGGCATGGTCCAACATCGACAC
CAGCAAAGTGAATTATGGTGTAACGGTACTGCCGACCTTCAAGGGTCAACCATCCAAACCGTTCGTTGGC
GTGCTGAGCGCAGGTATTAACGCCGCCAGTCCGAACAAAGAGCTGGCAAAAGAGTTCCTCGAAAACTATC
TGCTGACTGATGAAGGTCTGGAAGCGGTTAATAAAGACAAACCGCTGGGTGCCGTAGCGCTGAAGTCTTA
CGAGGAAGAGTTGGCGAAAGATCCACGTATTGCCGCCACTATGGAAAACGCCCAGAAAGGTGAAATCATG
CCGAACATCCCGCAGATGTCCGCTTTCTGGTATGCCGTGCGTACTGCGGTGATCAACGCCGCCAGCGGTC
GTCAGACTGTCGATGAAGCCCTGAAAGACGCGCAGACTAATTCGATCACAAGTTTGTACAAAAAAGCAGG
CTCTAAAGCTTTGCTGAAGGGCGTGCGCGATTTTAATCCGATCTCTGCTTGCGTATGCCTGCTGGAAAAC
TCCTCGGATGGTCATAGTGAACGTCTGTTTGGCATTGGTTTTGGCCCGTATATCATTGCCAACCAGCATC
TGTTTCGTCGTAACAATGGCGAACTGACCATCAAAACCATGCATGGTGAATTCAAAGTCAAAAACTCTAC
CCAGCTGCAGATGAAACCGGTTGAAGGCCGTGACATTATCGTTATCAAAATGGCTAAAGACTTCCCGCCG
TTCCCGCAGAAACTGAAATTCCGTCAGCCGACCATCAAAGATCGTGTGTGCATGGTGTCCACCAACTTTC
AGCAGAAAAGCGTCTCGAGCCTGGTGTCTGAATCCTCTCACATTGTGCATAAAGAAGACACTTCTTTCTG
GCAGCACTGGATCACCACTAAAGATGGCCAGTGTGGCAGCCCACTAGTTTCCATCATTGATGGCAACATT
CTGGGCATCCACAGCCTGACTCATACCACCAACGGTAGCAACTACTTCGTGGAATTTCCGGAAAAATTCG
TGGCGACTTATCTAGATGCCGCGGATGGTTGGTGCAAAAACTGGAAATTCAACGCGGATAAAATCAGCTG
GGGTTCCTTTACCCTGGTTGAAGATGCGCCGGAAGATGACTTCATGGCCAAAAAAACTGTTGCCGCCATC
ATGGACTAATAACCCAGCTTTCTTGTACAAAGTGGTGATTGGCACTGGCCGTCGTTTTACAACGTCGTGA
CTGGGAAAACCCTGGCGTTACCCAACTTAATCGCCTTGCAGCACATCCCCCTTTCGCCAGCTGGCGTAAT
AGCGAAGAGGCCCGCACCGATCGCCCTTCCCAACAGTTGCGCAGCCTGAATGGCGAATGGCAGCTTGGCT
GTTTTGGCGGATGAGATAAGATTTTCAGCCTGATACAGATTAAATCAGAACGCAGAAGCGGTCTGATAAA
ACAGAATTTGCCTGGCGGCAGTAGCGCGGTGGTCCCACCTGACCCCATGCCGAACTCAGAAGTGAAACGC
CGTAGCGCCGATGGTAGTGTGGGGTCTCCCCATGCGAGAGTAGGGAACTGCCAGGCATCAAATAAAACGA
AAGGCTCAGTCGAAAGACTGGGCCTTTCGTTTTATCTGTTGTTTGTCGGTGAACGCTCTCCTGAGTAGGA
CAAATCCGCCGGGAGCGGATTTGAACGTTGCGAAGCAACGGCCCGGAGGGTGGCGGGCAGGACGCCCGCC
ATAAACTGCCAGGCATCAAATTAAGCAGAAGGCCATCCTGACGGATGGCCTTTTTGCGTTTCTACAAACT
CTTTTTGTTTATTTTTCTAAATACATTCAAATATGTATCCGCTCATGAGACAATAACCCTGATAAATGCT
TCAATAATATTGAAAAAGGAAGAGTATGAGTATTCAACATTTCCGTGTCGCCCTTATTCCCTTTTTTGCG
GCATTTTGCCTTCCTGTTTTTGCTCACCCAGAAACGCTGGTGAAAGTAAAAGATGCTGAAGATCAGTTGG
GTGCACGAGTGGGTTACATCGAACTGGATCTCAACAGCGGTAAGATCCTTGAGAGTTTTCGCCCCGAAGA
ACGTTCTCCAATGATGAGCACTTTTAAAGTTCTGCTATGTGGCGCGGTATTATCCCGTGTTGACGCCGGG
CAAGAGCAACTCGGTCGCCGCATACACTATTCTCAGAATGACTTGGTTGAGTACTCACCAGTCACAGAAA
AGCATCTTACGGATGGCATGACAGTAAGAGAATTATGCAGTGCTGCCATAACCATGAGTGATAACACTGC
GGCCAACTTACTTCTGACAACGATCGGAGGACCGAAGGAGCTAACCGCTTTTTTGCACAACATGGGGGAT
CATGTAACTCGCCTTGATCGTTGGGAACCGGAGCTGAATGAAGCCATACCAAACGACGAGCGTGACACCA
CGATGCCTGTAGCAATGGCAACAACGTTGCGCAAACTATTAACTGGCGAACTACTTACTCTAGCTTCCCG
GCAACAATTAATAGACTGGATGGAGGCGGATAAAGTTGCAGGACCACTTCTGCGCTCGGCCCTTCCGGCT
GGCTGGTTTATTGCTGATAAATCTGGAGCCGGTGAGCGTGGGTCTCGCGGTATCATTGCAGCACTGGGGC
CAGATGGTAAGCCCTCCCGTATCGTAGTTATCTACACGACGGGGAGTCAGGCAACTATGGATGAACGAAA
TAGACAGATCGCTGAGATAGGTGCCTCACTGATTAAGCATTGGTAACTGTCAGACCAAGTTTACTCATAT
ATACTTTAGATTGATT
[38 nt withheld, positions 4987-5024]
A
[37 nt withheld, positions 5026-5062]
ATTTTGTTAAAATTCGCGTTAAATTTTTGTTAAATCAGCTCATTTTTTAACCAATAGGCCGAAATCGGCA
AAATCCCTTATAAATCAAAAGAATAGACCGAGATAGGGT
[37 nt withheld, positions 5172-5208]
AAAGAACGTGGACTCCAACGTCAAAGG
[141 nt withheld, positions 5236-5376]
G
[125 nt withheld, positions 5378-5502]
AAAGGATCTAGGTGAAGATCCTTTTTGATAATCTCATGACCAAAATCCCTTAACGTGAGTTTTCGTTCCA
CTGAGCGTCAGACCCCGTAGAAAAGATCAAAGGATCTTCTTGAGATCCTTTTTTTCTGCGCGTAATCTGC
TGCTTGCAAACAAAAAAACCACCGCTACCAGCGGTGGTTTGTTTGCCGGATCAAGAGCTACCAACTCTTT
TTCCGAAGGTAACTGGCTTCAGCAGAGCGCAGATACCAAATACTGTCCTTCTAGTGTAGCCGTAGTTAGG
CCACCACTTCAAGAACTCTGTAGCACCGCCTACATACCTCGCTCTGCTAATCCTGTTACCAGTGGCTGCT
GCCAGTGGCGATAAGTCGTGTCTTACCGGGTTGGACTCAAGACGATAGTTACCGGATAAGGCGCAGCGGT
CGGGCTGAACGGGGGGTTCGTGCACACAGCCCAGCTTGGAGCGAACGACCTACACCGAACTGAGATACCT
ACAGCGTGAGCTATGAGAAAGCGCCACGCTTCCCGAAGGGAGAAAGGCGGACAGGTATCCGGTAAGCGGC
AGGGTCGGAACAGGAGAGCGCACGAGGGAGCTTCCAGGGGGAAACGCCTGGTATCTTTATAGTCCTGTCG
GGTTTCGCCACCTCTGACTTGAGCGTCGATTTTTGTGATGCTCGTCAGGGGGGCGGAGCCTATGGAAAAA
CGCCAGCAACGCGGCCTTTTTACGGTTCCTGGCCTTTTGCTGGCCTTTTGCTCACATGTTCTTTCCTGCG
TTATCCCCTGATTCTGTGGATAACCGTATTACCGCCTTTGAGTGAGCTGATACCGCTCGCCGCAGCCGAA
CGACCGAGCGCAGCGAGTCAGTGAGCGAGGAAGCGGAAGAGCGCCTGATGCGGTATTTTCTCCTTACGCA
TCTGTGCGGTATTTCACACCGCATATATGGTGCACTCTCAGTACAATCTGCTCTGATGCCGCATAGTTAA
GCCAGTATACACTCCGCTATCGCTACGTGACTGGGTCATGGCTGCGCCCCGACACCCGCCAACACCCGCT
GACGCGCCCTGACGGGCTTGTCTGCTCCCGGCATCCGCTTACAGACAAGCTGTGACCGTCTCCGGGAGCT
GCATGTGTCAGAGGTTTTCACCGTCATCACCGAAACGCGCGAGGCAGCTGCGGTAAAGCTCATCAGCGTG
GTCGTGCAGCGATTCACAGATGTCTGCCTGTTCATCCGCGTCCAGCTCGTTGAGTTTCTCCAGAAGCGTT
AATGTCTGGCTTCTGATAAAGCGGGCCATGTTAAGGGCGGTTTTTTCCTGTTTGGTCACTTGATGCCTCC
GTGTAAGGGGGAATTTCTGTTCATGGGGGTAATGATACCGATGAAACGAGAGAGGATGCTCACGATACGG
GTTACTGATGATGAACATGCCCGGTTACTGGAACGTTGTGAGGGTAAACAACTGGCGGTATGGATGCGGC
GGGACCAGAGAAAAATCACTCAGGGTCAATGCCAGCGCTTCGTTAATACAGATGTAGGTGTTCCACAGGG
TAGCCAGCAGCATCCTGCGATGCAGATCCGGAACATAATGGTGCAGGGCGCTGACTTCCGCGTTTCCAGA
CTTTACGAAACACGGAAACCGAAGACCATTCATGTTGTTGCTCAGGTCGCAGACGTTTTGCAGCAGCAGT
CGCTTCACGTTCGCTCGCGTATCGGTGATTCATTCTGCTAACCAGTAAGGCAACCCCGCCAGCCTAGCCG
GGTCCTCAACGACAGGAGCACGATCATGCGCACCCGTGGCCAGGACCCAACGCTGCCCGAAATT
