>Addgene plasmid #8834 | pHPK1212 | addgene partial sequence | sequence record 17304 | M13-F20 5'-TGTAAAACGACGGCCAGT-3'
GAAGCTGGGTTATTAGTCCATGATGGCGGCAACAGTTTTTTTGGCCATGAAGTCATCTTCCGGCGCATCT
TCAACCAGGGTAAAGGAACCCCAGCTGATTTTATCCGCGTTGAATTTCCAGTTTTTGCACCAACCATCCG
CGGCATCTAGATAAGTCGCCACGAATTTTTCCGGAAATTCCACGAAGTAGTTGCTACCGTTGGTGGTATG
AGTCAGGCTGTGGATGCCCAGAATGTTGCCATCAATGATGGAAACTAGTGGGCTGCCACACTGGCCATCT
TTAGTGGTGATCCAGTGCTGCCAGAAAGAAGTGTCTTCTTTATGCACAATGTGAGAGGATTCAGACACCA
GGCTCGAGACGCTTTTCTGCTGAAAGTTGGTGGACACCATGCACACACGATCTTTGATGGTCGGCTGACG
GAATTTCAGTTTCTGCGGGAACGGCGGGAAGTCTTTAGCCATTTTGATAACGATAATGTCACGGCCTTCA
ACCGGTTTCATCTGCAGCTGGGTAGAGTTTTTGACTTTGAATTCACCATGCATGGTTTTGATGGTCAGTT
CGCCATTGTTACGACGAAACAGATGCTGGTTGGCAATGATATACGGGCCAAAACCAATGCCAAACAGACG
TTCACTATGACCATCCGAGGAGTTTTCCAGCAGGCATACGCAAGCAGAGATCGGATTAAAATCGCGCACG
CCCTTCAGCAAAGCTTTCGAGCCTGCTTTTTTGTACAAACTTGTGATCGAATTAGTCTGCGCGTCTTTCA
GGGCTTCATCGACAGTCTGACGACCGCTGGCGGCGTTGATCACCGCAGTACGCACGGCATACCAGAAAGC
GGACATCTGCGGGATGTTCGGCATGATTTCACCTTTCTGGGGGGTTTTCATGGTGGCGGCAATACGTGGA
TCTTTCGC
